>Addgene plasmid #105498 | pET21-His6dNLP | addgene full sequence | sequence record 204401 | Addgene NGS Result
CAAGGAGATGGCGCCCAACAGTCCCCCGGCCACGGGGCCTGCCACCATACCCACGCCGAAACAAGCGCTC
ATGAGCCCGAAGTGGCGAGCCCGATCTTCCCCATCGGTGATGTCGGCGATATAGGCGCCAGCAACCGCAC
CTGTGGCGCCGGTGATGCCGGCCACGATGCGTCCGGCGTAGAGGATCGAGATCTCGATCCCGCGAAATTA
ATACGACTCACTATAGGGGAATTGTGAGCGGATAACAATTCCCCTCTAGAAATAATTTTGTTTAACTTTA
AGAAGGAGATATACATATGCACCACCACCACCACCACCCCATGGCTGAGGAATCATTCTACGGAGTCACT
TTGACCGCCGAGAGCGACAGCGTCACGTGGGATGTAGACGAGGACTACGCACGCGGCCAGAAGCTGGTCA
TCAAACAGATCCTCTTGGGCGCCGAGGCCAAGGAAAACGAGTTCAACGTGGTCGAGGTGAACACACCCAA
GGACTCCGTGCAAATTCCCATCGCCGTATTGAAGGCCGGAGAGACCCGCGCCGTCAATCCCGACGTGGAG
TTCTACGAGTCGAAGGTGACGTTCAAGCTGATCAAGGGCAGCGGACCCGTCTACATCCACGGGCACAACA
TCAAGGACGATGTGGAGGTGGTCGACATGGAGGAGGATGACGAGGAGGACGATGTGGCCGAGGACGAGGA
GGACGAGCACCCAAAGAAGCGCGCCAAGATCGAGAACGCCGCCGATGGTAAAAATGCCAAGAACAACAAG
AAGAAGTAATGACTCGAGCACCACCACCACCACCACTGAGATCCGGCTGCTAACAAAGCCCGAAAGGAAG
CTGAGTTGGCTGCTGCCACCGCTGAGCAATAACTAGCATAACCCCTTGGGGCCTCTAAACGGGTCTTGAG
GGGTTTTTTGCTGAAAGGAGGAACTATATCCGGATTGGCGAATGGG
[124 nt withheld, positions 957-1080]
C
[91 nt withheld, positions 1082-1172]
A
[49 nt withheld, positions 1174-1222]
CCTTTGACGTTGGAGTCCACGTTCTTT
[37 nt withheld, positions 1250-1286]
ACCCTATCTCGGTCTATTCTTTTGATTTATAAGGGATTTTGCCGATTTCGGCCTATTGGTTAAAAAATGA
GCTGATTTAACAAAAATTTAACGCGAATTTTAACAAAATATTAACGCTTACAATTTAGGTGGCACTTTTC
GGGGAAATGTGCGCGGAACCCCTATTTGTTTATTTTTCTAAATACATTCAAATATGTATCCGCTCATGAG
ACAATAACCCTGATAAATGCTTCAATAATATTGAAAAAGGAAGAGTATGAGTATTCAACATTTCCGTGTC
GCCCTTATTCCCTTTTTTGCGGCATTTTGCCTTCCTGTTTTTGCTCACCCAGAAACGCTGGTGAAAGTAA
AAGATGCTGAAGATCAGTTGGGTGCACGAGTGGGTTACATCGAACTGGATCTCAACAGCGGTAAGATCCT
TGAGAGTTTTCGCCCCGAAGAACGTTTTCCAATGATGAGCACTTTTAAAGTTCTGCTATGTGGCGCGGTA
TTATCCCGTATTGACGCCGGGCAAGAGCAACTCGGTCGCCGCATACACTATTCTCAGAATGACTTGGTTG
AGTACTCACCAGTCACAGAAAAGCATCTTACGGATGGCATGACAGTAAGAGAATTATGCAGTGCTGCCAT
AACCATGAGTGATAACACTGCGGCCAACTTACTTCTGACAACGATCGGAGGACCGAAGGAGCTAACCGCT
TTTTTGCACAACATGGGGGATCATGTAACTCGCCTTGATCGTTGGGAACCGGAGCTGAATGAAGCCATAC
CAAACGACGAGCGTGACACCACGATGCCTGCAGCAATGGCAACAACGTTGCGCAAACTATTAACTGGCGA
ACTACTTACTCTAGCTTCCCGGCAACAATTAATAGACTGGATGGAGGCGGATAAAGTTGCAGGACCACTT
CTGCGCTCGGCCCTTCCGGCTGGCTGGTTTATTGCTGATAAATCTGGAGCCGGTGAGCGTGGGTCTCGCG
GTATCATTGCAGCACTGGGGCCAGATGGTAAGCCCTCCCGTATCGTAGTTATCTACACGACGGGGAGTCA
GGCAACTATGGATGAACGAAATAGACAGATCGCTGAGATAGGTGCCTCACTGATTAAGCATTGGTAACTG
TCAGACCAAGTTTACTCATATATACTTTAGATTGATTTAAAACTTCATTTTTAATTTAAAAGGATCTAGG
TGAAGATCCTTTTTGATAATCTCATGACCAAAATCCCTTAACGTGAGTTTTCGTTCCACTGAGCGTCAGA
CCCCGTAGAAAAGATCAAAGGATCTTCTTGAGATCCTTTTTTTCTGCGCGTAATCTGCTGCTTGCAAACA
AAAAAACCACCGCTACCAGCGGTGGTTTGTTTGCCGGATCAAGAGCTACCAACTCTTTTTCCGAAGGTAA
CTGGCTTCAGCAGAGCGCAGATACCAAATACTGTCCTTCTAGTGTAGCCGTAGTTAGGCCACCACTTCAA
GAACTCTGTAGCACCGCCTACATACCTCGCTCTGCTAATCCTGTTACCAGTGGCTGCTGCCAGTGGCGAT
AAGTCGTGTCTTACCGGGTTGGACTCAAGACGATAGTTACCGGATAAGGCGCAGCGGTCGGGCTGAACGG
GGGGTTCGTGCACACAGCCCAGCTTGGAGCGAACGACCTACACCGAACTGAGATACCTACAGCGTGAGCT
ATGAGAAAGCGCCACGCTTCCCGAAGGGAGAAAGGCGGACAGGTATCCGGTAAGCGGCAGGGTCGGAACA
GGAGAGCGCACGAGGGAGCTTCCAGGGGGAAACGCCTGGTATCTTTATAGTCCTGTCGGGTTTCGCCACC
TCTGACTTGAGCGTCGATTTTTGTGATGCTCGTCAGGGGGGCGGAGCCTATGGAAAAACGCCAGCAACGC
GGCCTTTTTACGGTTCCTGGCCTTTTGCTGGCCTTTTGCTCACATGTTCTTTCCTGCGTTATCCCCTGAT
TCTGTGGATAACCGTATTACCGCCTTTGAGTGAGCTGATACCGCTCGCCGCAGCCGAACGACCGAGCGCA
GCGAGTCAGTGAGCGAGGAAGCGGAAGAGCGCCTGATGCGGTATTTTCTCCTTACGCATCTGTGCGGTAT
TTCACACCGCAATGGTGCACTCTCAGTACAATCTGCTCTGATGCCGCATAGTTAAGCCAGTATACACTCC
GCTATCGCTACGTGACTGGGTCATGGCTGCGCCCCGACACCCGCCAACACCCGCTGACGCGCCCTGACGG
GCTTGTCTGCTCCCGGCATCCGCTTACAGACAAGCTGTGACCGTCTCCGGGAGCTGCATGTGTCAGAGGT
TTTCACCGTCATCACCGAAACGCGCGAGGCAGCTGCGGTAAAGCTCATCAGCGTGGTCGTGAAGCGATTC
ACAGATGTCTGCCTGTTCATCCGCGTCCAGCTCGTTGAGTTTCTCCAGAAGCGTTAATGTCTGGCTTCTG
ATAAAGCGGGCCATGTTAAGGGCGGTTTTTTCCTGTTTGGTCACTGATGCCTCCGTGTAAGGGGGATTTC
TGTTCATGGGGGTAATGATACCGATGAAACGAGAGAGGATGCTCACGATACGGGTTACTGATGATGAACA
TGCCCGGTTACTGGAACGTTGTGAGGGTAAACAACTGGCGGTATGGATGCGGCGGGACCAGAGAAAAATC
ACTCAGGGTCAATGCCAGCGCTTCGTTAATACAGATGTAGGTGTTCCACAGGGTAGCCAGCAGCATCCTG
CGATGCAGATCCGGAACATAATGGTGCAGGGCGCTGACTTCCGCGTTTCCAGACTTTACGAAACACGGAA
ACCGAAGACCATTCATGTTGTTGCTCAGGTCGCAGACGTTTTGCAGCAGCAGTCGCTTCACGTTCGCTCG
CGTATCGGTGATTCATTCTGCTAACCAGTAAGGCAACCCCGCCAGCCTAGCCGGGTCCTCAACGACAGGA
GCACGATCATGCGCACCCGTGGGGCCGCCATGCCGGCGATAATGGCCTGCTTCTCGCCGAAACGTTTGGT
GGCGGGACCAGTGACGAAGGCTTGAGCGAGGGCGTGCAAGATTCCGAATACCGCAAGCGACAGGCCGATC
ATCGTCGCGCTCCAGCGAAAGCGGTCCTCGCCGAAAATGACCCAGAGCGCTGCCGGCACCTGTCCTACGA
GTTGCATGATAAAGAAGACAGTCATAAGTGCGGCGACGATAGTCATGCCCCGCGCCCACCGGAAGGAGCT
GACTGGGTTGAAGGCTCTCAAGGGCATCGGTCGAGATCCCGGTGCCTAATGAGTGAGCTAACTTACATTA
ATTGCGTTGCGCTCACTGCCCGCTTTCCAGTCGGGAAACCTGTCGTGCCAGCTGCATTAATGAATCGGCC
AACGCGCGGGGAGAGGCGGTTTGCGTATTGGGCGCCAGGGTGGTTTTTCTTTTCACCAGTGAGACGGGCA
ACAGCTGATTGCCCTTCACCGCCTGGCCCTGAGAGAGTTGCAGCAAGCGGTCCACGCTGGTTTGCCCCAG
CAGGCGAAAATCCTGTTTGATGGTGGTTAACGGCGGGATATAACATGAGCTGTCTTCGGTATCGTCGTAT
CCCACTACCGAGATATCCGCACCAACGCGCAGCCCGGACTCGGTAATGGCGCGCATTGCGCCCAGCGCCA
TCTGATCGTTGGCAACCAGCATCGCAGTGGGAACGATGCCCTCATTCAGCATTTGCATGGTTTGTTGAAA
ACCGGACATGGCACTCCAGTCGCCTTCCCGTTCCGCTATCGGCTGAATTTGATTGCGAGTGAGATATTTA
TGCCAGCCAGCCAGACGCAGACGCGCCGAGACAGAACTTAATGGGCCCGCTAACAGCGCGATTTGCTGGT
GACCCAATGCGACCAGATGCTCCACGCCCAGTCGCGTACCGTCTTCATGGGAGAAAATAATACTGTTGAT
GGGTGTCTGGTCAGAGACATCAAGAAATAACGCCGGAACATTAGTGCAGGCAGCTTCCACAGCAATGGCA
TCCTGGTCATCCAGCGGATAGTTAATGATCAGCCCACTGACGCGTTGCGCGAGAAGATTGTGCACCGCCG
CTTTACAGGCTTCGACGCCGCTTCGTTCTACCATCGACACCACCACGCTGGCACCCAGTTGATCGGCGCG
AGATTTAATCGCCGCGACAATTTGCGACGGCGCGTGCAGGGCCAGACTGGAGGTGGCAACGCCAATCAGC
AACGACTGTTTGCCCGCCAGTTGTTGTGCCACGCGGTTGGGAATGTAATTCAGCTCCGCCATCGCCGCTT
CCACTTTTTCCCGCGTTTTCGCAGAAACGTGGCTGGCCTGGTTCACCACGCGGGAAACGGTCTGATAAGA
GACACCGGCATACTCTGCGACATCGTATAACGTTACTGGTTTCACATTCACCACCCTGAATTGACTCTCT
TCCGGGCGCTATCATGCCATACCGCGAAAGGTTTTGCGCCATTCGATGGTGTCCGGGATCTCGACGCTCT
CCCTTATGCGACTCCTGCATTAGGAAGCAGCCCAGTAGTAGGTTGAGGCCGTTGAGCACCGCCGCCGCAA
GGAATGGTGCATG
Features (pLannotate 1.2.2; 20 found; start..end, strand, type, name):
    209..227     +  promoter       T7 promoter: promoter for bacteriophage T7 RNA polymerase
    228..252     +  protein_bind   lac operator: The lac repressor binds to the lac operator to inhibit transcription in E. coli. This inhibition can be relieved by adding lactose or isopropyl-β-D-thiogalactopyranoside (IPTG). lac repressor encoded by lacI
    267..289     +  RBS            RBS: efficient ribosome binding site from bacteriophage T7 gene 10 (Olins and Rangwala, 1989)
    300..318     +  CDS            9xHis (fragment): 9xHis affinity tag
    321..776     +  CDS            Nlp: NLP_DROME - Also known as CRP1. Experimental evidence at protein level: Swiss-Prot protein existence level 1. [Isoform 2]: Inactive for chromatin assembly. In vitro it appears to form a high molecular mass aggregate with the core histones. From Drosophila melanogaster (Fruit fly).
    789..806     +  CDS            9xHis (fragment): 9xHis affinity tag
    816..865     +  CDS            SET1 (fragment): solubility-enhancement tag derived from T7 phage gene 10B
    873..920     +  terminator     T7 terminator: transcription terminator for bacteriophage T7 RNA polymerase
    957..1385    +  rep_origin     f1 ori (sequence partly withheld): f1 bacteriophage origin of replication; arrow indicates direction of (+) strand synthesis
   1438..1542    +  promoter       AmpR promoter: bla
   1543..2403    +  CDS            AmpR: β-lactamase; bla; confers resistance to ampicillin, carbenicillin, and related antibiotics
   2574..3162    +  rep_origin     ori: high-copy-number ColE1/pMB1/pBR322/pUC origin of replication
   3348..3487    -  misc_feature   bom: basis of mobility region from pBR322
   3589..3780    -  CDS            rop: Rop protein, which maintains plasmids at low copy number; rop
   3797..4177    +  CDS            YPB1_ECOLX: Protein predicted: Swiss-Prot protein existence level 4. From Escherichia coli.
   4249..4540    -  CDS            TcR (fragment): tetracycline efflux protein; tet; confers resistance to tetracycline
   4555..4576    -  protein_bind   CAP binding site: CAP binding activates transcription in the presence of cAMP. E. coli catabolite activator protein
   4589..5671    -  CDS            lacI: lac repressor; lacI; The lac repressor binds to the lac operator to inhibit transcription in E. coli. This inhibition can be relieved by adding lactose or isopropyl-β-D-thiogalactopyranoside (IPTG).
   5672..5749    -  promoter       lacI promoter: lacI
   5757..187     -  CDS            TcR (fragment) (across the origin): tetracycline efflux protein; tet; confers resistance to tetracycline
