[The description below was written by a language model from this plasmid's Addgene catalogue record and pLannotate feature annotations shown in this document.]
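Description:
pET21-His6dNLP is a bacterial expression plasmid built on the pET21 backbone for producing the Drosophila melanogaster nucleoplasmin-like protein (dNLP, also annotated as Nlp/CRP1) with an N-terminal six-histidine tag. The sequenced record is 5,849 nt. Propagation in E. coli relies on a ColE1/pBR322-type origin accompanied by the bom region and the rop gene, which moderates copy number, and selection is by ampicillin through the β-lactamase (AmpR) gene and its own promoter. An f1 origin is also present, allowing single-stranded DNA production. Short tetracycline-resistance fragments and a predicted E. coli open reading frame are annotated, and appear to be non-functional remnants of the pBR322-derived backbone.

The expression cassette follows the standard T7lac arrangement: a T7 promoter immediately followed by a lac operator, the efficient T7 gene 10 ribosome binding site, a histidine tag, the Nlp coding sequence, and a T7 terminator. The plasmid-borne lacI gene supplies lac repressor, so transcription is held off until induction with IPTG in a host that provides T7 RNA polymerase. A second histidine-tag sequence is annotated downstream of the insert, corresponding to the vector's C-terminal tag. The record describes only an N-terminal tag, so this downstream sequence may lie beyond the insert's stop codon, but the feature table does not confirm that. The short "SET1" match before the terminator is probably an annotation of vector sequence rather than a functional fusion partner.

The tagged protein can be purified by metal-affinity chromatography. The associated publication concerns ATP-dependent chromatin assembly, which suggests that the recombinant dNLP serves as a core histone chaperone in reconstituted chromatin assembly reactions.
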