Addgene plasmid #105498: pET21-His6dNLP
Purpose: Expression of N-terminally 6His tagged Drosophila nucleoplasmin-like protein
Depositing lab: James Kadonaga. Depositing organization: University of California, San Diego (UCSD). Publication: A simple and versatile system for the ATP-dependent assembly of chromatin. Khuong MT, Fei J, Cruz-Becerra G, Kadonaga JT. J Biol Chem. 2017 Nov 24;292(47):19478-19490. doi: 10.1074/jbc.M117.815365. Epub 2017 Oct 5. PubMed 28982979.
Backbone
  Vector backbone: pET21
Growth in bacteria
  Bacterial resistance: Ampicillin, 100 μg/mL
  Growth temperature: 37°C
  Growth strain: DH5alpha
  Copy number: Unknown
Gene/Insert
  Gene/Insert name: His6dNLP
Terms and licenses: Academic/Nonprofit Terms; Industry Terms: Not Available to Industry
How to cite: pET21-His6dNLP was a gift from James Kadonaga (Addgene plasmid # 105498 ; http://n2t.net/addgene:105498 ; RRID:Addgene_105498)
